>Addgene plasmid #137858 | PB CAG-iCre-ERT2 | addgene full sequence | sequence record 316182 | Addgene NGS Result
GACATTGATTATTGACTAGTTATTAATAGTAATCAATTACGGGGTCATTAGTTCATAGCCCATATATGGA
GTTCCGCGTTACATAACTTACGGTAAATGGCCCGCCTGGCTGACCGCCCAACGACCCCCGCCCATTGACG
TCAATAATGACGTATGTTCCCATAGTAACGCCAATAGGGACTTTCCATTGACGTCAATGGGTGGAGTATT
TACGGTAAACTGCCCACTTGGCAGTACATCAAGTGTATCATATGCCAAGTACGCCCCCTATTGACGTCAA
TGACGGTAAATGGCCCGCCTGGCATTATGCCCAGTACATGACCTTATGGGACTTTCCTACTTGGCAGTAC
ATCTACGTATTAGTCATCGCTATTACCATGGTCGAGGTGAGCCCCACGTTCTGCTTCACTCTCCCCATCT
CCCCCCCCTCCCCACCCCCAATTTTGTATTTATTTATTTTTTAATTATTTTGTGCAGCGATGGGGGCGGG
GGGGGGGGGGGGGSGCGCGCCGGGGGGGGGGGGGGGGGGGGGGGGGGGGGGGGGGGSGRGGCGGAGAGGT
GCGGCGGCAGCCAATCAGAGCGGCGCGCTCCGAAAGTTTCCTTTTATGGCGAGGCGGCGGCGGCGGCGGC
CCTATAAAAAGCGAAGCGCGCGGCGGGCGGGAGTCGCTGCGCGCTGCCTTCGCCCCGTGCCCCGCTCCGC
CGCCGCCTCGCGCCGCCCGCCCCGGCTCTGACTGACCGCGTTACTCCCACAGGTGAGCGGGCGGGACGGC
CCTTCTCCTCCGGGCTGTAATTAGCGCTTGGTTTAATGACGGCTTGTTTCTTTTCTGTGGCTGCGTGAAA
GCCTTGAGGGGCTCCGGGAGGGCCCTTTGTGCGGGGGGAGCGGCTCGGGGGGTGCGTGCGTGTGTGTGTG
CGTGGGGAGCGCCGCGTGCGGCTCCGCGCTGCCCGGCGGCTGTGAGCGCTGCGGGCGCGGCGCGGGGCTT
TGTGCGCTCCGCAGTGTGCGCGAGGGGAGCGCGGCCGGGGGCGGTGCCCCGCGGTGCGGGGGGGGCTGCG
AGGGGAACAAAGGCTGCGTGCGGGGTGTGTGCGTGGGGGGGTGAGCAGGGGGTGTGGGCGCGTCGGTCGG
GCTGCAACCCCCCCTGCACCCCCCTCCCCGAGTTGCTGAGCACGGCCCGGCTTCGGGTGCGGGGCTCCGT
ACGGGGCGTGGCGCGGGGCTCGCCGTGCCGGGCGGGGGGTGGCGGCAGGTGGGGGTGCCGGGCGGGGCGG
GGCCGCCTCGGGCCGGGGAGGGCTCGGGGGAGGGGCGCGGCGGCCCCCGGAGCGCCGGCGGCTGTCGAGG
CGCGGCGAGCCGCAGCCATTGCCTTTTATGGTAATCGTGCGAGAGGGCGCAGGGACTTCCTTTGTCCCAA
ATCTGTGCGGAGCCGAAATCTGGGAGGCGCCGCCGCACCCCCTCTAGCGGGCGCGGGGCGAAGCGGTGCG
GCGCCGGCAGGAAGGAAATGGGCGGGGAGGGCCTTCGTGCGTCGCCGCGCCGCCGTCCCCTTCTCCCTCT
CCAGCCTCGGGGCTGTCCGCGGGGGGACGGCTGCCTTCGGGGGGGACGGGGCAGGGCGGGGTTCGGCTTC
TGGCGTGTGACCGGCGGCTCTAGAGCCTCTGCTAACCATGTTCATGCCTTCTTCTTTTTCCTACAGCTCC
TGGGCAACGTGCTGGTTATTGTGCTGTCTCATCATTTTGGCAAAGAATTGCTAGCGCCGCCACCATGGGC
GCCAGCAACCTGCTGACTGTGCACCAAAACCTGCCTGCCCTCCCTGTGGATGCCACCTCTGATGAAGTCA
GGAAGAACCTGATGGACATGTTCAGGGACAGGCAGGCCTTCTCTGAACACACCTGGAAGATGCTCCTGTC
TGTGTGCAGATCCTGGGCTGCCTGGTGCAAGCTGAACAACAGGAAATGGTTCCCTGCTGAACCTGAGGAT
GTGAGGGACTACCTCCTGTACCTGCAAGCCAGAGGCCTGGCTGTGAAGACCATCCAACAGCACCTGGGCC
AGCTCAACATGCTGCACAGGAGATCTGGCCTGCCTCGCCCTTCTGACTCCAATGCTGTGTCCCTGGTGAT
GAGGAGAATCAGAAAGGAGAATGTGGATGCTGGGGAGAGAGCCAAGCAGGCCCTGGCCTTTGAACGCACT
GACTTTGACCAAGTCAGATCCCTGATGGAGAACTCTGACAGATGCCAGGACATCAGGAACCTGGCCTTCC
TGGGCATTGCCTACAACACCCTGCTGCGCATTGCCGAAATTGCCAGAATCAGAGTGAAGGACATCTCCCG
CACCGATGGTGGGAGAATGCTGATCCACATTGGCAGGACCAAGACCCTGGTGTCCACAGCTGGTGTGGAG
AAGGCCCTGTCCCTGGGGGTTACCAAGCTGGTGGAGAGATGGATCTCTGTGTCTGGTGTGGCTGATGACC
CCAACAACTACCTGTTCTGCCGGGTCAGAAAGAATGGTGTGGCTGCCCCTTCTGCCACCTCCCAACTGTC
CACCCGGGCCCTGGAAGGGATCTTTGAGGCCACCCACCGCCTGATCTATGGTGCCAAGGATGACTCTGGG
CAGAGATACCTGGCCTGGTCTGGCCACTCTGCCAGAGTGGGTGCTGCCAGGGACATGGCCAGGGCTGGTG
TGTCCATCCCTGAAATCATGCAGGCTGGTGGCTGGACCAATGTGAACATTGTGATGAACTACATCAGAAA
CCTGGACTCTGAGACTGGGGCCATGGTGAGGCTGCTCGAGGATGGGGACCTCGAGCCATCTGCTGGAGAC
ATGAGAGCTGCCAACCTTTGGCCAAGCCCGCTCATGATCAAACGCTCTAAGAAGAACAGCCTGGCCTTGT
CCCTGACGGCCGACCAGATGGTCAGTGCCTTGTTGGATGCTGAGCCCCCCATACTCTATTCCGAGTATGA
TCCTACCAGACCCTTCAGTGAAGCTTCGATGATGGGCTTACTGACCAACCTGGCAGACAGGGAGCTGGTT
CACATGATCAACTGGGCGAAGAGGGTGCCAGGCTTTGTGGATTTGACCCTCCATGATCAGGTCCACCTTC
TAGAATGTGCCTGGCTAGAGATCCTGATGATTGGTCTCGTCTGGCGCTCCATGGAGCACCCAGTGAAGCT
ACTGTTTGCTCCTAACTTGCTCTTGGACAGGAACCAGGGAAAATGTGTAGAGGGCATGGTGGAGATCTTC
GACATGCTGCTGGCTACATCATCTCGGTTCCGCATGATGAATCTGCAGGGAGAGGAGTTTGTGTGCCTCA
AATCTATTATTTTGCTTAATTCTGGAGTGTACACATTTCTGTCCAGCACCCTGAAGTCTCTGGAAGAGAA
GGACCATATCCACCGAGTCCTGGACAAGATCACAGACACTTTGATCCACCTGATGGCCAAGGCAGGCCTG
ACCCTGCAGCAGCAGCACCAGCGGCTGGCCCAGCTCCTCCTCATCCTCTCCCACATCAGGCACATGAGTA
ACAAAGGCATGGAGCATCTGTACAGCATGAAGTGCAAGAACGTGGTGCCCCTCTATGACCTGCTGCTGGA
GGCGGCGGACGCCCACCGCCTACATGCGCCCACTAGCCGTGGAGGGGCATCCGTGGAGGAGACGGACCAA
AGCCACTTGGCCACTGCGGGCTCTACTTCATCGCATTCCTTGCAAAAGTATTACATCACGGGGGAGGCAG
AGGGTTTCCCTGCCACAGCTTGATTAATTAATGATCATACAGTGCTCTGAGTACGCTATAATCAACCTCT
GGATTACAAAATTTGTGAAAGATTGACTGGTATTCTTAACTATGTTGCTCCTTTTACGCTATGTGGATAC
GCTGCTTTAATGCCTTTGTATCATGCTATTGCTTCCCGTATGGCTTTCATTTTCTCCTCCTTGTATAAAT
CCTGGTTGCTGTCTCTTTATGAGGAGTTGTGGCCCGTTGTCAGGCAACGTGGCGTGGTGTGCACTGTGTT
TGCTGACGCAACCCCCACTGGTTGGGGCATTGCCACCACCTGTCAGCTCCTTTCCGGGACTTTCGCTTTC
CCCCTCCCTATTGCCACGGCGGAACTCATCGCCGCCTGCCTTGCCCGCTGCTGGACAGGGGCTCGGCTGT
TGGGCACTGACAATTCCGTGGTGTTGTCGGGGAAATCATCGTCCTTTCCTTGGCTGCTCGCCTGTGTTGC
CACCTGGATTCTGCGCGGGACGTCCTTCTGCTACGTCCCTTCGGCCCTCAATCCAGCGGACCTTCCTTCC
CGCGGCCTGCTGCCGGCTCTGCGGCCTCTTCCGCGTCTTCGCCTTCGCCCTCAGACGAGTCGGATCTCCC
TTTGGGCCGCCTCCCCGCAGGATCCACTAGAGCGGCCGCCTAGAGCTCGCTATCAGCCTCGACTGTGCCT
TCTAGTTGCCAGCCATCTGTTGTTTGCCCCTCCCCCGTGCCTTCCTTGACCCTGGAAGGTGCCACTCCCA
CTGTCCTTTCCTAATAAAATGAGGAAATTGCATCGCATTGTCTGAGTAGGTGTCATTCTATTCTGGGGGG
TGGGGTGGGGCAGGACAGCAAGGGGGAGGATTGGGAAGACAATAGCAGGCATGCTGGGGATGCGGTGGGC
TCTATGGCTTCTGAGGCGGAAAGAACCAGCTGGGGCTCGACTAGAGCTTGCGGAACCCTTAAGCTTTTTT
ATTATATATTAGTCACGATATCTATAACAAGAAAATATATATATAATAAGTTATCACGTAAGTAGAACAT
GAAATAACAATATAATTATCGTATGAGTTAAATCTTAAAAGTCACGTAAAAGATAATCATGCGTCATTTT
GACTCACGCGGTCGTTATAGTTCAAAATCAGTGACACTTACCGCATTGACAAGCACGCCTCACGGGAGCT
CCAAGCGGCGACTGAGATGTCCTAAATGCACAGCGACGGATTCGCGCTATTTAGAAAGAGAGAGCAATAT
TTCAAGAATGCATGCGTCAATTTTACGCAGACTATCTTTCTAGGGTTAAAAAAGATTTGCGCTTTACTCG
ACCTAAACTTTAAACACGTCATAGAATCTTCGTTTGACAAAAACCACATTGTGTTGGGTCGCCCTATAGT
GAGTCGTATTACAATTCACTGGCCGTCGTTTTACAACGTCGTGACTGGGAAAACCCTGGCGTTACCCAAC
TTAATCGCCTTGCAGCACATCCCCCTTTCGCCAGCTGGCGTAATAGCGAAGAGGCCCGCACCGATCGCCC
TTCCCAACAGTTGCGCAGCCTGAATGGCGAATGGCAAATTGTAAGCGTTAATATTTTGTTAAAATTCGCG
TTAAATTTTTGTTAAATCAGCTCATTTTTTAACCAATAGGCCGAAATCGGCAAAATCCCTTATAAATCAA
AAGAATAGACCGAGATAGGGT
[37 nt withheld, positions 5412-5448]
AAAGAACGTGGACTCCAACGTCAAAGG
[49 nt withheld, positions 5476-5524]
T
[91 nt withheld, positions 5526-5616]
G
[124 nt withheld, positions 5618-5741]
CAGGTGGCACTTTTCGGGGAAATGTGCGCGGAACCCCTATTTGTTTATTTTTCTAAATACATTCAAATAT
GTATCCGCTCATGAGACAATAACCCTGATAAATGCTTCAATAATATTGAAAAAGGAAGAGTATGAGTATT
CAACATTTCCGTGTCGCCCTTATTCCCTTTTTTGCGGCATTTTGCCTTCCTGTTTTTGCTCACCCAGAAA
CGCTGGTGAAAGTAAAAGATGCTGAAGATCAGTTGGGTGCACGAGTGGGTTACATCGAACTGGATCTCAA
CAGCGGTAAGATCCTTGAGAGTTTTCGCCCCGAAGAACGTTTTCCAATGATGAGCACTTTTAAAGTTCTG
CTATGTGGCGCGGTATTATCCCGTATTGACGCCGGGCAAGAGCAACTCGGTCGCCGCATACACTATTCTC
AGAATGACTTGGTTGAGTACTCACCAGTCACAGAAAAGCATCTTACGGATGGCATGACAGTAAGAGAATT
ATGCAGTGCTGCCATAACCATGAGTGATAACACTGCGGCCAACTTACTTCTGACAACGATCGGAGGACCG
AAGGAGCTAACCGCTTTTTTGCACAACATGGGGGATCATGTAACTCGCCTTGATCGTTGGGAACCGGAGC
TGAATGAAGCCATACCAAACGACGAGCGTGACACCACGATGCCTGTAGCAATGGCAACAACGTTGCGCAA
ACTATTAACTGGCGAACTACTTACTCTAGCTTCCCGGCAACAATTAATAGACTGGATGGAGGCGGATAAA
GTTGCAGGACCACTTCTGCGCTCGGCCCTTCCGGCTGGCTGGTTTATTGCTGATAAATCTGGAGCCGGTG
AGCGTGGGTCTCGCGGTATCATTGCAGCACTGGGGCCAGATGGTAAGCCCTCCCGTATCGTAGTTATCTA
CACGACGGGGAGTCAGGCAACTATGGATGAACGAAATAGACAGATCGCTGAGATAGGTGCCTCACTGATT
AAGCATTGGTAACTGTCAGACCAAGTTTACTCATATATACTTTAGATTGATTTAAAACTTCATTTTTAAT
TTAAAAGGATCTAGGTGAAGATCCTTTTTGATAATCTCATGACCAAAATCCCTTAACGTGAGTTTTCGTT
CCACTGAGCGTCAGACCCCGTAGAAAAGATCAAAGGATCTTCTTGAGATCCTTTTTTTCTGCGCGTAATC
TGCTGCTTGCAAACAAAAAAACCACCGCTACCAGCGGTGGTTTGTTTGCCGGATCAAGAGCTACCAACTC
TTTTTCCGAAGGTAACTGGCTTCAGCAGAGCGCAGATACCAAATACTGTTCTTCTAGTGTAGCCGTAGTT
AGGCCACCACTTCAAGAACTCTGTAGCACCGCCTACATACCTCGCTCTGCTAATCCTGTTACCAGTGGCT
GCTGCCAGTGGCGATAAGTCGTGTCTTACCGGGTTGGACTCAAGACGATAGTTACCGGATAAGGCGCAGC
GGTCGGGCTGAACGGGGGGTTCGTGCACACAGCCCAGCTTGGAGCGAACGACCTACACCGAACTGAGATA
CCTACAGCGTGAGCTATGAGAAAGCGCCACGCTTCCCGAAGGGAGAAAGGCGGACAGGTATCCGGTAAGC
GGCAGGGTCGGAACAGGAGAGCGCACGAGGGAGCTTCCAGGGGGAAACGCCTGGTATCTTTATAGTCCTG
TCGGGTTTCGCCACCTCTGACTTGAGCGTCGATTTTTGTGATGCTCGTCAGGGGGGCGGAGCCTATGGAA
AAACGCCAGCAACGCGGCCTTTTTACGGTTCCTGGCCTTTTGCTGGCCTTTTGCTCACATGTTCTTTCCT
GCGTTATCCCCTGATTCTGTGGATAACCGTATTACCGCCTTTGAGTGAGCTGATACCGCTCGCCGCAGCC
GAACGACCGAGCGCAGCGAGTCAGTGAGCGAGGAAGCGGAAGAGCGCCCAATACGCAAACCGCCTCTCCC
CGCGCGTTGGCCGATTCATTAATGCAGCTGGCACGACAGGTTTCCCGACTGGAAAGCGGGCAGTGAGCGC
AACGCAATTAATGTGAGTTAGCTCACTCATTAGGCACCCCAGGCTTTACACTTTATGCTTCCGGCTCGTA
TGTTGTGTGGAATTGTGAGCGGATAACAATTTCACACAGGAAACAGCTATGACCATGATTACGCCAAGCG
CGCAATTAACCCTCACTAAAGGGAACCTCCCCCGGTATTCACGACAGCAGGCTGAATAATAAAAAAATTA
GAAACTATTATTTAACCCTAGAAAGATAATCATATTGTGACGTACGTTAAAGATAATCATGCGTAAAATT
GACGCATGTGTTTTATCGGTCTGTATATCGAGGTTTATTTATTAATTTGAATAGATATTAAGTTTTATTA
TATTTACACTTACATACTAATAATAAATTCAACAAACAATTTATTTATGTTTATTTATTTATTAAAAAAA
AACAAAAACTCAAAATTTCTTCTATAAAGTAACAAAACTTTTAAACATTCTCTCTTTTACAAAAATAAAC
TTATTTTGTACTTTAAAAACAGTCATGTTGTATTATAAAATAAGTAATTAGCTTAACCTATACATAATAG
AAACAAATTATACTTATTAACCGGTCATGGTC
Features (pLannotate 1.2.2; 20 found; start..end, strand, type, name):
      1..380     +  enhancer       CMV enhancer: human cytomegalovirus immediate early enhancer
    382..659     +  promoter       chicken β-actin promoter: No description available
    660..1676    +  intron         chimeric intron: chimera between introns from chicken β-actin and rabbit β-globin
   1754..2779    +  CDS            cre: RECR_BPP1 - Experimental evidence at protein level: Swiss-Prot protein existence level 1. Catalyzes site-specific recombination between two 34-base- pair LOXP sites. Its role is to maintain the phage genome as a monomeric unit-copy plasmid in the lysogenic state. From Escherichia phage P1 (Bacteriophage P1).
   2792..3727    +  CDS            ERT2: mutated ligand-binding domain of the human estrogen receptor (Feil et al., 1997)
   3770..4358    +  misc_feature   WPRE: woodchuck hepatitis virus posttranscriptional regulatory element
   4403..4627    +  polyA_signal   bGH poly(A) signal: bovine growth hormone polyadenylation signal
   4631..4652    +  promoter       SV40 promoter (fragment): SV40 enhancer and early promoter
   5016..5093    +  CDS            FP (fragment): FP25_NPVAC - Experimental evidence at protein level: Swiss-Prot protein existence level 1. From Autographa californica nuclear polyhedrosis virus (AcMNPV).
   5103..5121    -  promoter       T7 promoter: promoter for bacteriophage T7 RNA polymerase
   5124..5281    +  CDS            lacZα (fragment): LacZα fragment of β-galactosidase; lacZ fragment
   5313..5741    -  rep_origin     f1 ori (sequence partly withheld): f1 bacteriophage origin of replication; arrow indicates direction of (+) strand synthesis
   5768..5872    +  promoter       AmpR promoter: bla
   5873..6733    +  CDS            AmpR: β-lactamase; bla; confers resistance to ampicillin, carbenicillin, and related antibiotics
   6904..7492    +  rep_origin     ori: high-copy-number ColE1/pMB1/pBR322/pUC origin of replication
   7675..7767    +  CDS            lacI (fragment): lac repressor; lacI; The lac repressor binds to the lac operator to inhibit transcription in E. coli. This inhibition can be relieved by adding lactose or isopropyl-β-D-thiogalactopyranoside (IPTG).
   7780..7801    +  protein_bind   CAP binding site: CAP binding activates transcription in the presence of cAMP. E. coli catabolite activator protein
   7816..7846    +  promoter       lac promoter: promoter for the E. coli lac operon
   7854..7870    +  protein_bind   lac operator: The lac repressor binds to the lac operator to inhibit transcription in E. coli. This inhibition can be relieved by adding lactose or isopropyl-β-D-thiogalactopyranoside (IPTG). lac repressor encoded by lacI
   7915..7933    +  promoter       T3 promoter: promoter for bacteriophage T3 RNA polymerase
