[The description below was written by a language model from this plasmid's Addgene catalogue record and pLannotate feature annotations shown in this document.]
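Description:
PB CAG-iCre-ERT2 is a piggyBac transposon plasmid for stable mammalian expression of a tamoxifen-inducible Cre recombinase. It is built on a custom backbone whose bacterial portion resembles a pBluescript-type phagemid: a high-copy ColE1/pUC origin, an ampicillin resistance gene (β-lactamase) with its own promoter, an f1 origin, and remnants of the lac promoter/operator and lacZα region flanked by T3 and T7 promoters. The sequenced record is 8,363 nt. No mammalian selection marker is annotated.

The payload is a single expression cassette driven by the CAG promoter, annotated as its three components: the CMV immediate-early enhancer, the chicken β-actin promoter and a chimeric β-actin/β-globin intron, which together give strong, broadly active transcription. This drives iCre, a codon-improved Cre coding sequence, fused in frame to ERT2, the mutated ligand-binding domain of the human estrogen receptor. The ERT2 moiety keeps the fusion inactive in the cytoplasm until 4-hydroxytamoxifen binding permits nuclear entry, so recombination between loxP sites can be controlled temporally. A WPRE follows the coding sequence to enhance transcript processing and expression, and a bovine growth hormone polyadenylation signal terminates the transcript.

The catalogue entry states that synthesized piggyBac inverted terminal repeats are present. The automated annotation does not label them explicitly, though a short baculovirus FP25 gene fragment downstream of the cassette may reflect piggyBac-associated flanking sequence. When co-delivered with a piggyBac transposase source, the ITR-flanked cassette should integrate into the host genome, giving cells or animals that carry inducible Cre activity for conditional recombination of floxed alleles or reporters.
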