Addgene plasmid #137858: PB CAG-iCre-ERT2
Purpose: CAG-iCre-ERT2 piggyBac transposon
Depositing lab: Mario Capecchi. Depositing organization: University of Utah.
Backbone
  Vector backbone: Custom
  Backbone manufacturer: Hyung-song Nam, Capecchi laboratory
  Vector type: Mammalian Expression, Cre/Lox ; piggyBac
Growth in bacteria
  Bacterial resistance: Ampicillin, 100 μg/mL
  Growth temperature: 30°C
  Growth strain: DH10B
  Copy number: High Copy
Gene/Insert
  Gene/Insert name: iCre-ERT2
  Species: Synthetic
Resource information
  A portion of this plasmid was derived from a plasmid made by: piggyBac ITR's were synthesized from sequences in the NCBI database. CAG promoter is from pCAGGS obtained from BCCM/LMBP. iCre is from Rolf Sprengel. ERT2 is from Pierre Chambon. WPRE is from Miguel Ramalho-Santos. bGH pA is from Neal Copeland.
Terms and licenses: Academic/Nonprofit Terms; Industry Terms: Not Available to Industry
How to cite: PB CAG-iCre-ERT2 was a gift from Mario Capecchi (Addgene plasmid # 137858 ; http://n2t.net/addgene:137858 ; RRID:Addgene_137858)
